Addgene plasmid #157404: pD649-HAsp-CD1B-COMP5AP-AviTag-9xHis
Purpose: Mammalian expression of cell-surface protein extracellular domain fused to COMP5AP-AviTag-9xHis. Protein is secreted from cells.
Depositing lab: Chris Garcia. Depositing organization: Stanford University. Publication: A Human IgSF Cell-Surface Interactome Reveals a Complex Network of Protein-Protein Interactions. Wojtowicz WM, Vielmetter J, Fernandes RA, Siepe DH, Eastman CL, Chisholm GB, Cox S, Klock H, Anderson PW, Rue SM, Miller JJ, Glaser SM, Bragstad ML, Vance J, Lam AW, Lesley SA, Zinn K, Garcia KC. Cell. 2020 Aug 20;182(4):1027-1043.e17. doi: 10.1016/j.cell.2020.07.025. PubMed 32822567.
Backbone
  Vector backbone: pD649
  Backbone size w/o insert (bp): 7153
  Vector type: Mammalian Expression
Growth in bacteria
  Bacterial resistance: Ampicillin, 100 μg/mL
  Growth temperature: 37°C
  Growth strain: DH5alpha
  Copy number: High Copy
Gene/Insert
  Gene/Insert name: CD1B
  Species: H. sapiens (human)
  Insert size (bp): 1200
  Entrez Gene: CD1B (a.k.a. CD1, CD1A, R1)
  Promoter: CMV/SP6
  Tag / fusion protein: COMP5AP-AviTag-9xHis (C terminal on backbone)
  Cloning method: Restriction Enzyme; 5′ cloning site GCGGCCGC (not destroyed); 3′ cloning site GGCGCGCC (not destroyed)
  Sequencing primers: 5′ ATTTAGGTGACACTATAG; 3′ CGTCGCACTCCATCACGGTG
Resource information
  A portion of this plasmid was derived from a plasmid made by: synthesis by ThermoFisher
Terms and licenses: Academic/Nonprofit Terms; Industry Terms: Not Available to Industry
Depositor comments: Some plasmids in this collection may have an IS4-like element ISVsa5 family transposase upstream of the CMV promoter.
How to cite: pD649-HAsp-CD1B-COMP5AP-AviTag-9xHis was a gift from Chris Garcia (Addgene plasmid # 157404 ; http://n2t.net/addgene:157404 ; RRID:Addgene_157404)
