[The description below was written by a language model from this plasmid's Addgene catalogue record and pLannotate feature annotations shown in this document.]
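Description:
pD649-HAsp-CD1B-COMP5AP-AviTag-9xHis is a mammalian expression plasmid on the pD649 backbone, designed to produce the extracellular domain of human CD1B as a secreted, multimerised fusion protein. It is maintained in E. coli at high copy through a ColE1/pUC-type origin and selected with ampicillin (β-lactamase under its own promoter). The feature table also shows an SV40 early promoter/EM7 promoter cassette driving a puromycin N-acetyltransferase sequence followed by an SV40 poly(A) signal, which would allow puromycin selection in mammalian cells, although the catalogue entry does not mention this use. Small annotated fragments of KanR, lacZα, ble and f1 ori appear to be backbone remnants. The depositor notes that some plasmids in this collection may carry an IS4-like transposase upstream of the CMV promoter; none is annotated here.

Expression is driven by the CMV enhancer/promoter with a fragment of CMV intron A, and an SP6 promoter just upstream of the coding region offers a site for in vitro transcription or sequencing. The open reading frame begins with a signal peptide (named HAsp in the construct, though annotated as resembling an IgH signal sequence), followed by a β2-microglobulin sequence and then the CD1B ectodomain. This arrangement suggests a single-chain format that supplies the light chain CD1B normally pairs with, but the catalogue fields do not describe the B2M segment. Downstream, on the backbone, are the COMP coiled-coil domain, which pentamerises the fusion, placental alkaline phosphatase as an enzymatic reporter, an AviTag for site-specific biotinylation and a polyhistidine tag for purification, terminated by the bGH poly(A) signal. Such high-avidity, AP-tagged secreted proteins serve as probes in screens for extracellular protein–protein interactions among human cell-surface proteins.
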