Features (pLannotate 1.2.2; 25 found; start..end, strand, type, name):
    119..143     -  CDS            KanR (fragment): aminoglycoside phosphotransferase; aph(3')-Ia; confers resistance to kanamycin
    254..842     +  rep_origin     ori: high-copy-number ColE1/pMB1/pBR322/pUC origin of replication
   1067..1084    +  terminator     rrnB T2 terminator (fragment): transcription terminator T2 from the E. coli rrnB gene
   1109..1128    -  CDS            lacZα (fragment): LacZα fragment of β-galactosidase; lacZ fragment
   1584..1600    +  protein_bind   lac operator: The lac repressor binds to the lac operator to inhibit transcription in E. coli. This inhibition can be relieved by adding lactose or isopropyl-β-D-thiogalactopyranoside (IPTG). lac repressor encoded by lacI
   1843..2146    +  enhancer       CMV enhancer: human cytomegalovirus immediate early enhancer
   2147..2350    +  promoter       CMV promoter: human cytomegalovirus (CMV) immediate early promoter
   2486..2529    +  intron         CMV intron (fragment): modified intron A from human cytomegalovirus
   2581..2599    +  promoter       SP6 promoter: promoter for bacteriophage SP6 RNA polymerase
   2603..2640    +  CDS            IgH signal sequence (fragment): signal sequence from the mouse immunoglobulin heavy chain variable region
   2704..3045    +  CDS            B2M (sequence partly withheld): B2MG_CHLAE - Experimental evidence at protein level: Swiss-Prot protein existence level 1. Component of the class I major histocompatibility complex (MHC). Involved in the presentation of peptide antigens to the immune system. From Chlorocebus aethiops (Green monkey) (Cercopithecus aethiops).
   3091..3948    +  CDS            CD1B (fragment): CD1B_HUMAN - Experimental evidence at protein level: Swiss-Prot protein existence level 1. Antigen-presenting protein that binds self and non-self lipid and glycolipid antigens and presents them to T-cell receptors on natural killer T-cells. From Homo sapiens (Human).
   4045..4224    +  CDS            Comp (fragment): COMP_RAT - Experimental evidence at protein level: Swiss-Prot protein existence level 1. May play a role in the structural integrity of cartilage via its interaction with other extracellular matrix proteins such as the collagens and fibronectin. Can mediate the interaction of chondrocytes with the cartilage extracellular matrix through interaction with cell surface integrin receptors. Could play a role in the pathogenesis of osteoarthritis. Potent suppressor of apoptosis in both primary chondrocytes and transformed cells. Suppresses apoptosis by blocking the activation of caspase-3 and by indu
   4212..5664    +  CDS            SEAP (fragment): secreted alkaline phosphatase from human placenta The natural enzyme has a C-terminal transmembrane sequence that is replaced by a GPI anchor.
   5689..5730    +  CDS            AviTag™ (fragment): peptide tag that allows for enzymatic biotinylation
   5734..5757    +  CDS            8xHis: 8xHis affinity tag
   5903..6014    +  polyA_signal   bGH poly(A) signal: bovine growth hormone polyadenylation signal
   6015..6123    +  rep_origin     f1 ori (fragment): f1 bacteriophage origin of replication; arrow indicates direction of (+) strand synthesis
   6137..6466    +  promoter       SV40 promoter: SV40 enhancer and early promoter
   6514..6561    +  promoter       EM7 promoter: synthetic bacterial promoter&nbsp
   6580..7179    +  CDS            PuroR (fragment): puromycin N-acetyltransferase; pac from Streptomyces; confers resistance to puromycin
   7189..7314    +  CDS            ble (fragment): BLE_KLEPN - Experimental evidence at protein level: Swiss-Prot protein existence level 1. Binding protein with a strong affinity to the bleomycin family of antibiotics. Binds to CL990; an antimitotic-antibiotic compound. From Klebsiella pneumoniae.
   7309..7430    +  polyA_signal   SV40 poly(A) signal: SV40 polyadenylation signal
   7483..8343    -  CDS            AmpR: β-lactamase; bla; confers resistance to ampicillin, carbenicillin, and related antibiotics
   8346..89      -  promoter       AmpR promoter (fragment) (across the origin): bla
>Addgene plasmid #157404 | pD649-HAsp-CD1B-COMP5AP-AviTag-9xHis | addgene full sequence | sequence record 478441 | Addgene NGS Result
TTTCAATATTATTGAAGCATTTATCAGGGTTATTGTCTCATGAGCGGATACATATTTGAATGTATTTAGA
AAAATAAACAAATAGGGGTCAGTGTTACAACCAATTAACCAATTCTGAACATTATCGCGAGCCCATTTAT
ACCTGAATATGGCTCATAACACCCCTTGCTCATGACCAAAATCCCTTAACGTGAGTTACGCGCGCGTCGT
TCCACTGAGCGTCAGACCCCGTAGAAAAGATCAAAGGATCTTCTTGAGATCCTTTTTTTCTGCGCGTAAT
CTGCTGCTTGCAAACAAAAAAACCACCGCTACCAGCGGTGGTTTGTTTGCCGGATCAAGAGCTACCAACT
CTTTTTCCGAAGGTAACTGGCTTCAGCAGAGCGCAGATACCAAATACTGTTCTTCTAGTGTAGCCGTAGT
TAGCCCACCACTTCAAGAACTCTGTAGCACCGCCTACATACCTCGCTCTGCTAATCCTGTTACCAGTGGC
TGCTGCCAGTGGCGATAAGTCGTGTCTTACCGGGTTGGACTCAAGACGATAGTTACCGGATAAGGCGCAG
CGGTCGGGCTGAACGGGGGGTTCGTGCACACAGCCCAGCTTGGAGCGAACGACCTACACCGAACTGAGAT
ACCTACAGCGTGAGCTATGAGAAAGCGCCACGCTTCCCGAAGGGAGAAAGGCGGACAGGTATCCGGTAAG
CGGCAGGGTCGGAACAGGAGAGCGCACGAGGGAGCTTCCAGGGGGAAACGCCTGGTATCTTTATAGTCCT
GTCGGGTTTCGCCACCTCTGACTTGAGCGTCGATTTTTGTGATGCTCGTCAGGGGGGCGGAGCCTATGGA
AAAACGCCAGCAACGCGGCCTTTTTACGGTTCCTGGCCTTTTGCTGGCCTTTTGCTCACATGTTCTTTCC
TGCGTTATCCCCTGATTCTGTGGATAACCGTATTACCGCCTTTGAGTGAGCTGATACCGCTCGCCGCAGC
CGAACGACCGAGCGCAGCGAGTCAGTGAGCGAGGAAGCGGAAGGCGAGAGTAGGGAACTGCCAGGCATCA
AACTAAGCAGAAGGCCCCTGACGGATGGCCTTTTTGCGTTTCTACAAACTCTTTCTGTGTTGTAAAACGA
CGGCCAGTCTTAAGCTCGGGCCCCCTGGGCGGTTCTGATAACGAGTAATCGTTAATCCGCAAATAACGTA
AAAACCCGCTTCGGCGGGTTTTTTTATGGGGGGAGTTTAGGGAAAGAGCATTTGTCAGAATATTTAAGGG
CGCCTGTCACTTTGCTTGATATATGAGAATTATTTAACCTTATAAATGAGAAAAAAGCAACGCACTTTAA
ATAAGATACGTTGCTTTTTCGATTGATGAACACCTATAATTAAACTATTCATCTATTATTTATGATTTTT
TGTATATACAATATTTCTAGTTTGTTAAAGAGAATTAAGAAAATAAATCTCGAAAATAATAAAGGGAAAA
TCAGTTTTTGATATCAAAATTATACATGTCAACGATAATACAAAATATAATACAAACTATAAGATGTTAT
CAGTATTTATTATCATTTAGAATAAATTTTGTGTCGCCCTTAATTGTGAGCGGATAACAATTACGAGCTT
CATGCACAGTGGCGTTGACTCAATATTGGCCATTAGCCATATTATTCATTGGTTATATAGCATAAATCAA
TATTGGCTATTGGCCATTGCATACGTTGTATCTATATCATAATATGTACATTTATATTGGCTCATGTCCA
ATATGACCGCCATGTTGGCATTGATTATTGACTAGTTATTAATAGTAATCAATTACGGGGTCATTAGTTC
ATAGCCCATATATGGAGTTCCGCGTTACATAACTTACGGTAAATGGCCCGCCTGGCTGACCGCCCAACGA
CCCCCGCCCATTGACGTCAATAATGACGTATGTTCCCATAGTAACGCCAATAGGGACTTTCCATTGACGT
CAATGGGTGGAGTATTTACGGTAAACTGCCCACTTGGCAGTACATCAAGTGTATCATATGCCAAGTACGC
CCCCTATTGACGTCAATGACGGTAAATGGCCCGCCTGGCATTATGCCCAGTACATGACCTTATGGGACTT
TCCTACTTGGCAGTACATCTACGTATTAGTCATCGCTATTACCATGGTGATGCGGTTTTGGCAGTACATC
AATGGGCGTGGATAGCGGTTTGACTCACGGGGATTTCCAAGTCTCCACCCCATTGACGTCAATGGGAGTT
TGTTTTGGCACCAAAATCAACGGGACTTTCCAAAATGTCGTAACAACTCCGCCCCATTGACGCAAATGGG
CGGTAGGCGTGTACGGTGGGAGGTCTATATAAGCAGAGCTCGTTTAGTGAACCGTCAGATCGCCTGGAGA
CGCCATCCACGCTGTTTTGACCTCCATAGAAGACACCGGGACCGATCCAGCCTCCGCGGCCGGGAACGGT
GCATTGGAACGCGGATTCCCCGTGCCAAGAGTGACGTAAGTACCGCCTATAGAGTCTATAGGCCCACCCC
CTTGGCTTCGTTAGAACGCGGCTACAATTAATACATAACCTTATGTATCATACACATACGATTTAGGTGA
CACTATAGAATAACATCCACTTTGCCTTTCTCTCCACAGGTGTCCACTCCCAGGTCCAACTGCACCTCGG
TTCTATCGAAAACGCGCCTGCTAGCGCCACCATGAAGACCATCATTGCCCTGAGCTACATCTTCTGCCTG
GTGTTCGCTGCGGCCGCC
[297 nt withheld, positions 2749-3045]
GGCGGAGGTGGAAGCGGAGGCGGAGGATCTGGTGGTGGTGGATCTTCTGAACACGCCTTTCAGGGCCCTA
CCAGCTTCCACGTGATCCAGACCAGCAGCTTCACCAACAGCACCTGGGCTCAGACACAAGGCTCTGGCTG
GCTGGATGACCTGCAGATCCACGGCTGGGATAGCGATAGCGGCACCGCCATTTTTCTGAAGCCCTGGTCC
AAGGGCAACTTCAGCGACAAAGAGGTGGCCGAGCTGGAAGAGATCTTCCGGGTGTACATCTTCGGCTTCG
CCAGAGAGGTGCAGGACTTTGCCGGCGACTTCCAGATGAAGTACCCATTCGAGATCCAGGGAATCGCCGG
CTGTGAACTGCATTCTGGCGGAGCCATCGTGTCCTTTCTGAGAGGTGCTCTCGGCGGCCTGGATTTCCTG
AGCGTGAAGAATGCCAGCTGCGTGCCATCTCCTGAAGGCGGAAGCAGAGCCCAGAAGTTCTGCGCCCTGA
TCATCCAGTACCAGGGCATCATGGAAACCGTGCGCATCCTGCTGTATGAGACATGCCCTAGATACCTGCT
GGGCGTGCTGAATGCCGGAAAGGCCGATCTGCAGAGACAAGTGAAACCTGAGGCCTGGCTGTCTAGCGGA
CCTTCTCCAGGACCTGGTAGACTGCAGCTCGTGTGCCATGTGTCTGGCTTCTACCCTAAGCCTGTGTGGG
TCATGTGGATGAGAGGCGAGCAAGAGCAGCAGGGCACACAGCTGGGAGATATCCTGCCTAACGCCAACTG
GACATGGTATCTGAGAGCCACACTGGACGTGGCCGATGGCGAAGCAGCTGGACTGTCTTGTAGAGTGAAG
CACAGCAGCCTGGAAGGCCAGGACATCATCCTGTACTGGCGGAATCCTACCAGCATCGGCTCTGGCGCGC
CGGAAGATCAAGTTGATCCAAGATTGATTGATGGCAAGGGCGGATCTCTGGAGGTGCTGTTCCAGGGACC
AGGCGGAAGCGGCAATCCCGGCGGCGATCTGGCCCCCCAGATGCTGCGCGAGCTGCAGGAGACCAATGCC
GCCCTGCAGGACGTGCGCGAGCTGCTGCGCCACCGCGTGAAGGAGATCACCTTCCTGAAGAACACCGTGA
TGGAGTGCGACGCCTGCGGTATGCAGCCCTCTAGAGGCTCCGGCTCCATCATCCCAGTTGAGGAGGAGAA
CCCGGACTTCTGGAACCGCGAGGCAGCCGAGGCCCTGGGTGCCGCCAAGAAGCTGCAGCCTGCACAGACA
GCCGCCAAGAACCTCATCATCTTCCTGGGCGATGGGATGGGGGTGTCTACGGTGACAGCTGCCAGGATCC
TAAAAGGGCAGAAGAAGGACAAACTGGGGCCTGAGATACCCCTGGCCATGGACCGCTTCCCATATGTGGC
TCTGTCCAAGACATACAATGTAGACAAACATGTGCCAGACAGTGGAGCCACAGCCACGGCCTACCTGTGC
GGGGTCAAGGGCAACTTCCAGACCATTGGCTTGAGTGCAGCCGCCCGCTTTAACCAGTGCAACACGACAC
GCGGCAACGAGGTCATCTCCGTGATGAATCGGGCCAAGAAAGCAGGGAAGTCAGTGGGAGTGGTAACCAC
CACACGAGTGCAGCACGCCTCGCCAGCCGGCACCTACGCCCACACGGTGAACCGCAACTGGTACTCGGAC
GCCGACGTGCCTGCCTCGGCCCGCCAGGAGGGGTGCCAGGACATCGCTACGCAGCTCATCTCCAACATGG
ACATTGACGTGATCCTAGGTGGAGGCCGAAAGTACATGTTTCGCATGGGAACCCCAGACCCTGAGTACCC
AGATGACTACAGCCAAGGTGGGACCAGGCTGGACGGGAAGAATCTGGTGCAGGAATGGCTGGCGAAGCGC
CAGGGTGCCCGGTATGTGTGGAACCGCACTGAGCTCATGCAGGCTTCCCTGGACCCGTCTGTGACCCATC
TCATGGGTCTCTTTGAGCCTGGAGACATGAAATACGAGATCCACCGAGACTCCACACTGGACCCCTCCCT
GATGGAGATGACAGAGGCTGCCCTGCGCCTGCTGAGCAGGAACCCCCGCGGCTTCTTCCTCTTCGTGGAG
GGTGGTCGCATCGACCATGGTCATCATGAAAGCAGGGCTTACCGGGCACTGACTGAGACGATCATGTTCG
ACGACGCCATTGAGAGGGCGGGCCAGCTCACCAGCGAGGAGGACACGCTGAGCCTCGTCACTGCCGACCA
CTCCCACGTCTTCTCCTTCGGAGGCTACCCCCTGCGAGGGAGCTCCATCTTCGGGCTGGCCCCTGGCAAG
GCCCGGGACAGGAAGGCCTACACGGTCCTCCTATACGGAAACGGTCCAGGCTATGTGCTCAAGGACGGCG
CCCGGCCGGATGTTACCGAGAGCGAGAGCGGGAGCCCCGAGTATCGGCAGCAGTCAGCAGTGCCCCTGGA
CGAAGAGACCCACGCAGGCGAGGACGTGGCGGTGTTCGCGCGCGGCCCGCAGGCGCACCTGGTTCACGGC
GTGCAGGAGCAGACCTTCATAGCGCACGTCATGGCCTTCGCCGCCTGCCTGGAGCCCTACACCGCCTGCG
ACCTGGCGCCCCCCGCCGGCACCACCGACGCCGCGCACCCGGGTGGCGGAGGACTGAACGACATCTTCGA
GGCTCAGAAAATCGAATGGCACGAACATCACCATCACCATCACCATCACCATTAAGGCCGGCCTGTAGTC
ACTGGCACAACGCGTTACCCGGTAAGCCAATCGGGTATACACGGTCGTCATACTGCAGACAGGGTTCTTC
TACTTTGCAAGATAGTCTTGAGTAGTAAAATAAATAGATAGAGAAAATCAGCCTCGACTGTGCCTTCTAG
TTGCCAGCCATCTGTTGTTTGCCCCTCCCCCGTGCCTTCCTTGACCCTGGAAGGTGCCACTCCCACTGTC
CTTTCCTAATAAAATGAGGAAATTGCATCACAACACTCAACCCTATCTCGGTCTATTCTTTTGATTTATA
AGGGATTTTGCCGATTTCGGCCTATTGGTTAAAAAATGAGCTGATTTAACAAAAATTTAACGCGAATTAA
TTCTGTGGAATGTGTGTCAGTTAGGGTGTGGAAAGTCCCCAGGCTCCCCAGCAGGCAGAAGTATGCAAAG
CATGCATCTCAATTAGTCAGCAACCAGGTGTGGAAAGTCCCCAGGCTCCCCAGCAGGCAGAAGTATGCAA
AGCATGCATCTCAATTAGTCAGCAACCATAGTCCCGCCCCTAACTCCGCCCATCCCGCCCCTAACTCCGC
CCAGTTCCGCCCATTCTCCGCCCCATGGCTGACTAATTTTTTTTATTTATGCAGAGGCCGAGGCCGCCTC
TGCCTCTGAGCTATTCCAGAAGTAGTGAGGAGGCTTTTTTGGAGGCCTAGGCTTTTGCAAAAAGCTCCCG
GGAGCTTGTATATCCATTTTCGGATCTGATCAGCACGTGTTGACAATTAATCATCGGCATAGTATATCGG
CATAGTATAATACGACAAGGTGAGGAACTAAACCATGACCGAGTACAAGCCCACGGTGCGCCTCGCCACC
CGCGACGACGTCCCCAGGGCCGTACGCACCCTCGCCGCCGCGTTCGCCGACTACCCCGCCACGCGCCACA
CCGTCGATCCGGACCGCCACATCGAGCGGGTCACCGAGCTGCAAGAACTCTTCCTCACGCGCGTCGGGCT
CGACATCGGCAAGGTGTGGGTCGCGGACGACGGCGCCGCGGTGGCGGTCTGGACCACGCCGGAGAGCGTC
GAAGCGGGGGCGGTGTTCGCCGAGATCGGCCCGCGCATGGCCGAGTTGAGCGGTTCCCGGCTGGCCGCGC
AGCAACAGATGGAAGGCCTCCTGGCGCCGCACCGGCCCAAGGAGCCCGCGTGGTTCCTGGCCACCGTCGG
CGTCTCGCCCGACCACCAGGGCAAGGGTCTGGGCAGCGCCGTCGTGCTCCCCGGAGTGGAGGCGGCCGAG
CGCGCCGGGGTGCCCGCCTTCCTGGAGACATCCGCGCCCCGCAACCTCCCCTTCTACGAGCGGCTCGGCT
TCACCGTCACCGCCGACGTCGAGGTGCCCGAAGGACCGCGCACCTGGTGCATGACCCGCAAGCCCGGTGC
CTGACACGTGCTACGAGATTTCGATTCCACCGCCGCCTTCTATGAAAGGTTGGGCTTCGGAATCGTTTTC
CGGGACGCCGGCTGGATGATCCTCCAGCGCGGGGATCTCATGCTGGAGTTCTTCGCCCACCCCAACTTGT
TTATTGCAGCTTATAATGGTTACAAATAAAGCAATAGCATCACAAATTTCACAAATAAAGCATTTTTTTC
ACTGCATTCTAGTTGTGGTTTGTCCAAACTCATCAATGTATCTTATCATGTCTGTATACCGTCGACCTCT
AGCTAGAGCTTGGCGTAATCATGGTCATTACCAATGCTTAATCAGTGAGGCACCTATCTCAGCGATCTGT
CTATTTCGTTCATCCATAGTTGCCTGACTCCCCGTCGTGTAGATAACTACGATACGGGAGGGCTTACCAT
CTGGCCCCAGCGCTGCGATGATACCGCGAGAACCACGCTCACCGGCTCCGGATTTATCAGCAATAAACCA
GCCAGCCGGAAGGGCCGAGCGCAGAAGTGGTCCTGCAACTTTATCCGCCTCCATCCAGTCTATTAATTGT
TGCCGGGAAGCTAGAGTAAGTAGTTCGCCAGTTAATAGTTTGCGCAACGTTGTTGCCATCGCTACAGGCA
TCGTGGTGTCACGCTCGTCGTTTGGTATGGCTTCATTCAGCTCCGGTTCCCAACGATCAAGGCGAGTTAC
ATGATCCCCCATGTTGTGCAAAAAAGCGGTTAGCTCCTTCGGTCCTCCGATCGTTGTCAGAAGTAAGTTG
GCCGCAGTGTTATCACTCATGGTTATGGCAGCACTGCATAATTCTCTTACTGTCATGCCATCCGTAAGAT
GCTTTTCTGTGACTGGTGAGTACTCAACCAAGTCATTCTGAGAATAGTGTATGCGGCGACCGAGTTGCTC
TTGCCCGGCGTCAATACGGGATAATACCGCGCCACATAGCAGAACTTTAAAAGTGCTCATCATTGGAAAA
CGTTCTTCGGGGCGAAAACTCTCAAGGATCTTACCGCTGTTGAGATCCAGTTCGATGTAACCCACTCGTG
CACCCAACTGATCTTCAGCATCTTTTACTTTCACCAGCGTTTCTGGGTGAGCAAAAACAGGAAGGCAAAA
TGCCGCAAAAAAGGGAATAAGGGCGACACGGAAATGTTGAATACTCATATTCTTCCTT
