>Addgene plasmid #157404 | pD649-HAsp-CD1B-COMP5AP-AviTag-9xHis | depositor partial sequence | sequence record 303918 | insert (extracellular domain)
[297 nt withheld, positions 1-297]
GGCGGAGGTGGAAGCGGAGGCGGAGGATCTGGTGGTGGTGGATCTTCTGAACACGCCTTTCAGGGCCCTA
CCAGCTTCCACGTGATCCAGACCAGCAGCTTCACCAACAGCACCTGGGCTCAGACACAAGGCTCTGGCTG
GCTGGATGACCTGCAGATCCACGGCTGGGATAGCGATAGCGGCACCGCCATTTTTCTGAAGCCCTGGTCC
AAGGGCAACTTCAGCGACAAAGAGGTGGCCGAGCTGGAAGAGATCTTCCGGGTGTACATCTTCGGCTTCG
CCAGAGAGGTGCAGGACTTTGCCGGCGACTTCCAGATGAAGTACCCATTCGAGATCCAGGGAATCGCCGG
CTGTGAACTGCATTCTGGCGGAGCCATCGTGTCCTTTCTGAGAGGTGCTCTCGGCGGCCTGGATTTCCTG
AGCGTGAAGAATGCCAGCTGCGTGCCATCTCCTGAAGGCGGAAGCAGAGCCCAGAAGTTCTGCGCCCTGA
TCATCCAGTACCAGGGCATCATGGAAACCGTGCGCATCCTGCTGTATGAGACATGCCCTAGATACCTGCT
GGGCGTGCTGAATGCCGGAAAGGCCGATCTGCAGAGACAAGTGAAACCTGAGGCCTGGCTGTCTAGCGGA
CCTTCTCCAGGACCTGGTAGACTGCAGCTCGTGTGCCATGTGTCTGGCTTCTACCCTAAGCCTGTGTGGG
TCATGTGGATGAGAGGCGAGCAAGAGCAGCAGGGCACACAGCTGGGAGATATCCTGCCTAACGCCAACTG
GACATGGTATCTGAGAGCCACACTGGACGTGGCCGATGGCGAAGCAGCTGGACTGTCTTGTAGAGTGAAG
CACAGCAGCCTGGAAGGCCAGGACATCATCCTGTACTGGCGGAATCCTACCAGCATCGGCTCT
